>Addgene plasmid #72139 | Sema3b(L)-Fc-His | depositor full sequence | sequence record 138956 | Full sequence
GTCGAGGTCTCGACGGTATCGATTGACATTGATTATTGACTAGCTAGTTATTAATAGTAATCAATTACGG
GGTCATTAGTTCATAGCCCATATATGGAGTTCCGCGTTACATAACTTACGGTAAATGGCCCGCCTGGCTG
ACCGCCCAACGACCCCCGCCCATTGACGTCAATAATGACGTATGTTCCCATAGTAACGCCAATAGGGACT
TTCCATTGACGTCAATGGGTGGAGTATTTACGGTAAACTGCCCACTTGGCAGTACATCAAGTGTATCATA
TGCCAAGTCCGCCCCCTATTGACGTCAATGACGGTAAATGGCCCGCCTGGCATTATGCCCAGTACATGAC
CTTACGGGACTTTCCTACTTGGCAGTACATCTACGTATTAGTCATCGCTATTACCATGGTGATGCGGTTT
TGGCAGTACACCAATGGGCGTGGATAGCGGTTTGACTCACGGGGATTTCCAAGTCTCCACCCCATTGACG
TCAATGGGAGTTTGTTTTGGCACCAAAATCAACGGGACTTTCCAAAATGTCGTAATAACCCCGCCCCGTT
GACGCAAATGGGCGGTAGGCGTGTACGGTGGGAGGTCTATATAAGCAGAGCTCGTTTAGTGAACCGTCAG
ATCGCCTGGAGACGCCATCCACGCTGTTTTGACCTCCATAGAAGACACCGGGACCGATCCAGCCTCCGCG
GCCGGGAACGGTGCATTGGAACGCGGATTCCCCGTGCCAAGAGTGACGTAAGTACCGCCTATAGACTCTA
TAGGCACACCCCTTTGGCTCTTATGCATGCTATACTGTTTTTGGCTTGGGGCCTATACACCCCCGCTTCC
ATATGCTATAGGTGATGGTATAGCTTAGCCTATAGGTGTGGGTTATTGACCATTATTGACCACTCCCCTA
TTGGTGACGATACTTTCCATTACTAATCCATAACATGGCTCTTTGCCACAACTATCTCTATTGGCTATAT
GCCAATACTCTGTCCTTCAGAGACTGACACGGACTCTGTATTTTTACAGGATGGGGTCCCATTTATTATT
TACAAATTCACATATACAACAACGCCGTCCCCCGTGCCCGCAGTTTTTATTAAACATAGCGTGGGATCTC
CACGCGAATCTCGGGTACGTGTTCCGGACATGGGCTCTTCTCCGGTAGCGGCGGAGCTTCCACATCCGAG
CCCTGGTCCCATGCCTCCAGCGGCTCATGGTCGCTCGGCAGCTCCTTGCTCCTAACAGTGGAGGCCAGAC
TTAGGCACAGCACAATGCCCACCACCACCAGTGTGCCGCACAAGGCCGTGGCGGTAGGGTATGTGTCTGA
AAATGAGCTCGGAGATTGGGCTCGCACCGCTGACGCAGATGGAAGACTTAAGGCAGCGGCAGAAGAAGAT
GCAGGCAGCTGAGTTGTTGTATTCTGATAAGAGTCAGAGGTAACTCCCGTTGCGGTGCTGTTAACGGTGG
AGGGCAGTGTAGTCTGAGCAGTACTCGTTGCTGCCGCGCGCGCCACCAGACATAATAGCTGACAGACTAA
CAGACTGTTCCTTTCCATGGGTCTTTTCTGCAGAAGCTTGAATTCTCGAGGATCCGCGGCCGCGCCACCA
TGGGGCGGGCTGAGGCCGCCGCCATGATCCCAGGCCTGGCCCTTCTCTGGGTAGCAGGGCTAGGGGATAC
TGCCCCTAACCTTCCCCGCCTTCGGCTCTCCTTTCAAGAATTACAGGCCCGGCATGGTGTCCGAACCTTC
AGGCTGGAGCGGACCTGCTGTTATGAAGCCTTGCTGGTGGATGAGGAGCGTGGACGCCTGTTTGTGGGTG
CTGAGAACCACGTGGCTTCCCTCAGCCTGGACAACATCAGCAAGCGAGCCAAGAAGTTGGCCTGGCCCGC
CCCCGTGGAATGGCGTGAAGAATGCAACTGGGCAGGGAAGGACATTGGTACCGAGTGCATGAACTTCATG
AAGCTGCTGCACGCCTACAACCACACCCACTTGCTGGCCTGTGGCACAGGGGCTTTCCACCCAACCTGCG
CCTTTGTGGAGGTGGGCCACCGGCTGGAGGAACCCATGCTTCAACTGGACCGGAGGAAACTTGAGGACGG
CAAGGGGAAGACTCCTTATGACCCAAGGCATCGGGCTGCCTCGGTGCTGGTGGGGGAAGAGCTGTATTCT
GGGGTGGCAGCAGACCTTATGGGCCGGGACTTTACCATCTTTCGAAGCCTTGGTCAGAATCCGAGTCTCC
GAACAGAGCCCCATGATTCCCGCTGGCTCAATGAACCCAAGTTTGTCAAGGTCTTTTGGATCCCAGAGAG
TGAGAACCCTGATGACGATAAAATCTATTTCTTCTTCCGCGAGTCCGCTGTGGAAGCAGCACCAGCAATG
GGGCGCATGTCTGTGTCTCGTGTTGGCCAGATCTGCAGGAATGACCTGGGTGGCCAGCGGAGCTTGGTCA
ACAAATGGACCACATTTCTGAAGGCGCGGCTTGTGTGCTCAGTACCTGGAGTTGAGGGTGACACCCACTT
TGACCAACTTCAGGATGTTTTCCTTCTGTCCTCCCGAGACCGCCAGACACCTCTTCTCTATGCTGTCTTC
TCCACCTCCAGTGGTGTCTTCCAGGGCTCTGCTGTGTGCGTGTACAGCATGAACGATGTGCGCCGAGCCT
TCTTGGGACCTTTTGCTCACAAAGAGGGGCCTACACACCAGTGGGTGTCCTACCAGGGTCGTGTCCCCTA
CCCAAGACCTGGCATGTGCCCCAGCAAGACCTTTGGCACCTTCAGCTCCACCAAGGACTTCCCAGATGAC
GTTATCCAGTTTGCTCGGAACCACCCTCTCATGTACAACCCAGTCCTGCCCATGGGGGGGCGCCCTCTCT
TCCTACAAGTGGGAGCTGGGTACACCTTCACCCAAATCGCCGCAGACCGAGTAGCAGCTGCCGATGGACA
CTACGATGTTCTCTTCATTGGTACAGATGTGGGCACAGTGCTGAAAGTGATCTCAGTCCCCAAAGGCAGC
CGACCTAATTCTGAAGGACTTCTCCTGGAAGAGCTGCAGGTGTTCGAGGACTCTGCCGCTATCACCAGCA
TGCAAATCTCCTCTAAAAGGCAACAACTCTACGTAGCATCGCGCAGCGCAGTGGCCCAGATTGCTTTGCA
TCGCTGCACTGCCCTAGGCCGCGCCTGCGCAGAATGCTGCTTGGCCCGTGATCCTTACTGCGCCTGGGAT
GGATCAGCTTGCACACGCTTCCAGCCTACGGCCAAGAGACGGTTCCGGAGGCAAGACATAAGGAATGGCG
ACCCCAGCACCCTATGCTCTGGAGACTCTTCTCACTCTGTGCTGCTGGAGAAGAAGGTGTTGGGTGTGGA
GAGCGGCAGCGCGTTTCTGGAGTGTGAGCCCCGCTCGCTCCAGGCGCATGTGCAGTGGACCTTCCAAGGT
GCAGGGGAGGCAGCTCACACCCAGGTGCTGGCTGAGGAGAGAGTAGAGCGCACTGCGCGGGGGCTGCTGT
TGCGGGGGCTGCGGCGCCAGGATTCTGGCGTGTATCTATGCGTCGCGGTTGAACAAGGCTTTTCACAACC
ACTGCGTCGCCTGGTGCTGCATGTGTTGAGTGCGGCGCAGGCTGAACGACTGGCACGGGCAGAGGAAGCA
GCCGCTCCTGCACCTCCTGGCCCTAAACTCTGGTACCGGGACTTTCTGCAGTTGGTGGAGCCAGGCGGTG
GCGGAGGTGCAAACTCCCTGCGAATGTGCCGCCCGCAGCCCGGGCACCATTCTGTGGCAGCAGATTCACG
TCGTAAGGGTGGCGCGCCTGACAAAACTCACACATGCCCACCGTGCCCAGCACCTGAACTCCTGGGGGGA
CCGTCAGTCTTCCTCTTCCCCCCAAAACCCAAGGACACCCTCATGATCTCCCGGACCCCTGAGGTCACAT
GCGTGGTGGTGGACGTGAGCCACGAAGACCCTGAGGTCAAGTTCAACTGGTACGTGGACGGCGTGGAGGT
GCATAATGCCAAGACAAAGCCGCGGGAGGAGCAGTACAACAGCACGTACCGTGTGGTCAGCGTCCTCACC
GTCCTGCACCAGGACTGGCTGAATGGCAAGGAGTACAAGTGCAAGGTCTCCAACAAAGCCCTCCCAGCCC
CCATCGAGAAAACCATCTCCAAAGCCAAAGGGCAGCCCCGAGAACCACAGGTGTATACCCTGCCCCCATC
CCGGGATGAGCTGACCAAGAACCAGGTCAGCCTGACCTGCCTGGTCAAAGGCTTCTATCCCAGCGACATC
GCCGTGGAGTGGGAGAGCAATGGGCAGCCGGAGAACAACTACAAGACCACGCCTCCCGTGCTGGACTCCG
ACGGCTCCTTCTTCCTCTACAGCAAGCTCACCGTGGACAAGAGCAGGTGGCAGCAGGGGAACGTCTTCTC
ATGCTCCGTGATGCATGAGGCTCTGCACAACCACTACACGCAGAAGAGCCTCTCCCTGTCTCCGGGTAAA
GGCGGCCATCATCACCATCACCATTAATCTAGAGATCTTATTAAAGCAGAACTTGTTTATTGCAGCTTAT
AATGGTTACAAATAAAGCAATAGCATCACAAATTTCACAAATAAAGCATTTTTTTCACTGCATTCTAGTT
GTGGTTTGTCCAAACTCATCAATGTATCTTATCATGTCTGGTCGACTCTAGCTAGACTCTTCCGCTTCCT
CGCTCACTGACTCGCTGCGCTCGGTCGTTCGGCTGCGGCGAGCGGTATCAGCTCACTCAAAGGCGGTAAT
ACGGTTATCCACAGAATCAGGGGATAACGCAGGAAAGAACATGTGAGCAAAAGGCCAGCAAAAGGCCAGG
AACCGTAAAAAGGCCGCGTTGCTGGCGTTTTTCCATAGGCTCCGCCCCCCTGACGAGCATCACAAAAATC
GACGCTCAAGTCAGAGGTGGCGAAACCCGACAGGACTATAAAGATACCAGGCGTTTCCCCCTGGAAGCTC
CCTCGTGCGCTCTCCTGTTCCGACCCTGCCGCTTACCGGATACCTGTCCGCCTTTCTCCCTTCGGGAAGC
GTGGCGCTTTCTCATAGCTCACGCTGTAGGTATCTCAGTTCGGTGTAGGTCGTTCGCTCCAAGCTGGGCT
GTGTGCACGAACCCCCCGTTCAGCCCGACCGCTGCGCCTTATCCGGTAACTATCGTCTTGAGTCCAACCC
GGTAAGACACGACTTATCGCCACTGGCAGCAGCCACTGGTAACAGGATTAGCAGAGCGAGGTATGTAGGC
GGTGCTACAGAGTTCTTGAAGTGGTGGCCTAACTACGGCTACACTAGAAGAACAGTATTTGGTATCTGCG
CTCTGCTGAAGCCAGTTACCTTCGGAAAAAGAGTTGGTAGCTCTTGATCCGGCAAACAAACCACCGCTGG
TAGCGGTGGTTTTTTTGTTTGCAAGCAGCAGATTACGCGCAGAAAAAAAGGATCTCAAGAAGATCCTTTG
ATCTTTTCTACGGGGTCTGACGCTCAGTGGAACGAAAACTCACGTTAAGGGATTTTGGTCATGAGATTAT
CAAAAAGGATCTTCACCTAGATCCTTTTAAATTAAAAATGAAGTTTTAAATCAATCTAAAGTATATATGA
GTAAACTTGGTCTGACAGTTACCAATGCTTAATCAGTGAGGCACCTATCTCAGCGATCTGTCTATTTCGT
TCATCCATAGTTGCCTGACTCCCCGTCGTGTAGATAACTACGATACGGGAGGGCTTACCATCTGGCCCCA
GTGCTGCAATGATACCGCGAGACCCACGCTCACCGGCTCCAGATTTATCAGCAATAAACCAGCCAGCCGG
AAGGGCCGAGCGCAGAAGTGGTCCTGCAACTTTATCCGCCTCCATCCAGTCTATTAATTGTTGCCGGGAA
GCTAGAGTAAGTAGTTCGCCAGTTAATAGTTTGCGCAACGTTGTTGCCATTGCTACAGGCATCGTGGTGT
CACGCTCGTCGTTTGGTATGGCTTCATTCAGCTCCGGTTCCCAACGATCAAGGCGAGTTACATGATCCCC
CATGTTGTGCAAAAAAGCGGTTAGCTCCTTCGGTCCTCCGATCGTTGTCAGAAGTAAGTTGGCCGCAGTG
TTATCACTCATGGTTATGGCAGCACTGCATAATTCTCTTACTGTCATGCCATCCGTAAGATGCTTTTCTG
TGACTGGTGAGTACTCAACCAAGTCATTCTGAGAATAGTGTATGCGGCGACCGAGTTGCTCTTGCCCGGC
GTCAATACGGGATAATACCGCGCCACATAGCAGAACTTTAAAAGTGCTCATCATTGGAAAACGTTCTTCG
GGGCGAAAACTCTCAAGGATCTTACCGCTGTTGAGATCCAGTTCGATGTAACCCACTCGTGCACCCAACT
GATCTTCAGCATCTTTTACTTTCACCAGCGTTTCTGGGTGAGCAAAAACAGGAAGGCAAAATGCCGCAAA
AAAGGGAATAAGGGCGACACGGAAATGTTGAATACTCATACTCTTCCTTTTTCAATATTATTGAAGCATT
TATCAGGGTTATTGTCTCATGAGCGGATACATATTTGAATGTATTTAGAAAAATAAACAAATAGGGGTTC
CGCGCACATTTCCCCGAAAAGTGCCACCTGACGTCTAAGAAACCATTATTATCATGACATTAACCTATAA
AAATAGGCGTATCACGAGGCCCTTTCGTCTCGCGCGTTTCGGTGATGACGGTGAAAACCTCTGACACATG
CAGCTCCCGGAGGAATGTGTGTCAGTTAGGGTGTGGAAAGTCCCCAGGCTCCCCAGGCAGGCAGAAGTAT
GCAAAGCATGCATCTCAATTAGTCAGCAACCAGGTGTGGAAAGTCCCCAGGCTCCCCAGCAGGCAGAAGT
ATGCAAAGCATGCATCTCAATTAGTCAGCAACCATAGTCCCGCCCCTAACTCCGCCCATCCCGCCCCTAA
CTCCGCCCAGTTCCGCCCATTCTCCGCCCCATGGCTGACTAATTTTTTTTATTTATGCAGAGGCCGAGGC
CGCCTCTGCCTCTGAGCTATTCCAGAAGTAGTGAGGAGGCTTTTTTGGAGGCCTAGGCTTTTGCAAAAAG
CTCCCGGGAGCTTGTATATCCATTTTCGTCCCGGAGACGGTCACAGCTTGTCTGTAAGCGGATGCCGGGA
GCAGACAAGCCCGTCAGGGCGCGTCAGCGGGTGTTGGCGGGTGTCGGGGCTGGCTTAACTATGCGGCATC
AGAGCAGATTGTACTGAGAGTGCACCATATGCGGTGTGAAATACCGCACAGATGCGTAAGGAGAAAATAC
CGCATCAGGAAATTGTAAGCGTTAATATTTTGTTAAAATTCGCGTTAAATTTTTGTTAAATCAGCTCATT
TTTTAACCAATAGGCCGAAATCGGCAAAATCCCTTATAAATCAAAAGAATAGACCGAGATAGGGT
[37 nt withheld, positions 7416-7452]
AAAGAACGTGGACTCCAACGTCAAAGG
[49 nt withheld, positions 7480-7528]
T
[91 nt withheld, positions 7530-7620]
G
[124 nt withheld, positions 7622-7745]
CCATTCGCCATTCAGGCTGCGCAACTGTTGGGAAGGGCGATCGGTGCGGGCCTCTTCGCTATTACGCCAG
CTGGCGAAAGGGGGATGTGCTGCAAGGCGATTAAGTTGGGTAACGCCAGGGTTTTCCCAGTCACGACGTT
GTAAAACGACGGCCAGTGAATT
Features (pLannotate 1.2.2; 14 found; start..end, strand, type, name):
     25..408     +  enhancer       CMV enhancer: human cytomegalovirus immediate early enhancer
    410..609     +  promoter       CMV promoter: human cytomegalovirus (CMV) immediate early promoter
    748..1573    +  intron         CMV intron A: human cytomegalovirus intron A (Chapman et al., 1991)
   1610..3853    +  CDS            SEMA3B: SEM3B_HUMAN - Also known as SEMA5, SEMAA. Experimental evidence at protein level: Swiss-Prot protein existence level 1. Inhibits axonal extension by providing local signals to specify territories inaccessible for growing axons. From Homo sapiens (Human).
   3800..4480    +  CDS            IGHG1 (fragment): IGHG1_HUMAN - Experimental evidence at protein level: Swiss-Prot protein existence level 1. Constant region of immunoglobulin heavy chains. Immunoglobulins, also known as antibodies, are membrane-bound or secreted glycoproteins produced by B lymphocytes. In the recognition phase of humoral immunity, the membrane-bound immunoglobulins serve as receptors which, upon binding of a specific antigen, trigger the clonal expansion and differentiation of B lymphocytes into immunoglobulins- secreting plasma cells. Secreted immunoglobulins mediate the effector phase of humoral immunity, which results in
   4530..4651    +  polyA_signal   SV40 poly(A) signal: SV40 polyadenylation signal
   4860..5448    -  rep_origin     ori: high-copy-number ColE1/pMB1/pBR322/pUC origin of replication
   5619..6479    -  CDS            AmpR: β-lactamase; bla; confers resistance to ampicillin, carbenicillin, and related antibiotics
   6480..6584    -  promoter       AmpR promoter: bla
   6679..6714    +  CDS            rop (fragment): Rop protein, which maintains plasmids at low copy number; rop
   6737..7067    +  promoter       SV40 promoter: SV40 enhancer and early promoter
   7190..7289    +  misc_feature   bom (fragment): basis of mobility region from pBR322
   7317..7745    -  rep_origin     f1 ori (sequence partly withheld): f1 bacteriophage origin of replication; arrow indicates direction of (+) strand synthesis
   7749..7906    -  CDS            lacZα (fragment): LacZα fragment of β-galactosidase; lacZ fragment
