[The description below was written by a language model from this plasmid's Addgene catalogue record and pLannotate feature annotations shown in this document.]
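Description:
Sema3b(L)-Fc-His is a mammalian expression plasmid of about 7.9 kb built on the pCMVi-SV40ori backbone. It is designed to produce a soluble, tagged form of mouse Semaphorin 3B. In bacteria it is maintained at high copy through a ColE1/pUC-type origin and selected with ampicillin via the β-lactamase gene. The backbone also carries an f1 phage origin and short remnants of rop, bom and lacZα that appear to be inherited vector sequence. An SV40 enhancer/early promoter region is annotated; this region contains the SV40 origin named in the backbone, which allows episomal amplification in cells expressing large T antigen.

The expression cassette consists of the human CMV immediate early enhancer and promoter followed by CMV intron A, which generally boosts transcript processing and expression. It ends with an SV40 polyadenylation signal. The 2,181 bp Sema3b insert was cloned between retained NotI and AscI sites and is truncated at proteolytic cleavage site P3, giving the "long" form of the protein. It is fused at its C terminus to the Fc region of human IgG1 followed by a 6X histidine tag, both supplied by the backbone. The automated annotation labels the coding region as human SEMA3B by homology, but the catalogue record identifies it as mouse. Sequencing found three substitutions (V117M, T122A and T190A) relative to the reference transcript.

The Fc moiety typically dimerises the fusion and, together with the His tag, supports capture, purification and detection of the protein. This fits the associated publication, an extracellular biochemical interaction screen of neuronal recognition molecules in the retina.
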