Addgene plasmid #72139: Sema3b(L)-Fc-His
Purpose: Expresses the Sema3B protein (truncated at cleavage site P3; ie, long), C-terminally fused to the Fc region of human IgG1 + 6X histidine tag.
Depositing lab: Woj Wojtowicz. Depositing organization: University of California, Berkeley. Publication: An extracellular biochemical screen reveals that FLRTs and Unc5s mediate neuronal subtype recognition in the retina. Visser JJ, Cheng Y, Perry SC, Chastain AB, Parsa B, Masri SS, Ray TA, Kay JN, Wojtowicz WM. Elife. 2015 Dec 3;4. pii: e08149. doi: 10.7554/eLife.08149. PubMed 26633812.
Backbone
  Vector backbone: pCMVi-SV40ori
  Vector type: Mammalian Expression
Growth in bacteria
  Bacterial resistance: Ampicillin, 100 μg/mL
  Growth temperature: 37°C
  Growth strain: DH5alpha
  Copy number: High Copy
Gene/Insert
  Gene/Insert name: Sema3b (alt names: Semaphorin 3B; NCBI gene ID 20347; Reference sequence NM_001042779.2)
  Species: M. musculus (mouse)
  Insert size (bp): 2181
  Entrez Gene: Sema3b (a.k.a. LUCA, Se, SemA, Semaa, sem, sema5, semaV)
  Promoter: CMV
  Tag / fusion protein: Fc-His (C terminal on backbone)
  Cloning method: Restriction Enzyme; 5′ cloning site NotI (not destroyed); 3′ cloning site AscI (not destroyed)
  Sequencing primers: 5′ GTCAGAGGTAACTCCCGTTGC; 3′ ATCATGAGGGTGTCCTTG
Terms and licenses: Academic/Nonprofit Terms; Industry Terms: Not Available to Industry
Depositor comments: Addgene Sanger sequencing found V117M, T122A, and T190A within the Sema3b translation compared to NM_001042779.2.
How to cite: Sema3b(L)-Fc-His was a gift from Woj Wojtowicz (Addgene plasmid # 72139 ; http://n2t.net/addgene:72139 ; RRID:Addgene_72139)
