>Addgene plasmid #72139 | Sema3b(L)-Fc-His | addgene partial sequence | sequence record 138954 | pMRB101-F 5'-aagatgcaggcagctgagtt-3'
ACGGTGGAGGGCAGTGTAGTCTGAGCAGTACTCGTTGCTGCCGCGCGCGCCACCAGACATAATAGCTGAC
AGACTAACAGACTGTTCCTTTCCATGGGTCTTTTCTGCAGAAGCTTGAATTCTCGAGGATCCGCGGCCGC
GCCACCATGGGGCGGGCTGAGGCCGCCGCCATGATCCCAGGCCTGGCCCTTCTCTGGGTAGCAGGGCTAG
GGGATACTGCCCCTAACCTTCCCCGCCTTCGGCTCTCCTTTCAAGAATTACAGGCCCGGCATGGTGTCCG
AACCTTCAGGCTGGAGCGGACCTGCTGTTATGAAGCCTTGCTGGTGGATGAGGAGCGTGGACGCCTGTTT
GTGGGTGCTGAGAACCACGTGGCTTCCCTCAGCCTGGACAACATCAGCAAGCGAGCCAAGAAGTTGGCCT
GGCCCGCCCCCGTGGAATGGCGTGAAGAATGCAACTGGGCAGGGAAGGACATTGGTACCGAGTGCATGAA
CTTCATGAAGCTGCTGCACGCCTACAACCACACCCACTTGCTGGCCTGTGGCACAGGGGCTTTCCACCCA
ACCTGCGCCTTTGTGGAGGTGGGCCACCGGCTGGAGGAACCCATGCTTCAACTGGACCGGAGGAAACTTG
AGGACGGCAAGGGGAAGACTCCTTATGACCCAAGGCATCGGGCTGCCTCGGTGCTGGTGGGGGAAGAGCT
GTATTCTGGGGTGGCAGCAGACCTTATGGGCCGGGACTTTACCATCTTTCGAAGCCTTGGTCAGAATCCG
AGTCTCCGAACAGAGCCC
