>Addgene plasmid #72139 | Sema3b(L)-Fc-His | addgene partial sequence | sequence record 138955 | SV40pA-R 5'-GAAATTTGTGATGCTATTGC-3'
ATAAGATCTCTAGATTAATGGTGATGGTGATGATGGCCGCCTTTACCCGGAGACAGGGAGAGGCTCTTCT
GCGTGTAGTGGTTGTGCAGAGCCTCATGCATCACGGAGCATGAGAAGACGTTCCCCTGCTGCCACCTGCT
CTTGTCCACGGTGAGCTTGCTGTAGAGGAAGAAGGAGCCGTCGGAGTCCAGCACGGGAGGCGTGGTCTTG
TAGTTGTTCTCCGGCTGCCCATTGCTCTCCCACTCCACGGCGATGTCGCTGGGATAGAAGCCTTTGACCA
GGCAGGTCAGGCTGACCTGGTTCTTGGTCAGCTCATCCCGGGATGGGGGCAGGGTATACACCTGTGGTTC
TCGGGGCTGCCCTTTGGCTTTGGAGATGGTTTTCTCGATGGGGGCTGGGAGGGCTTTGTTGGAGACCTTG
CACTTGTACTCCTTGCCATTCAGCCAGTCCTGGTGCAGGACGGTGAGGACGCTGACCACACGGTACGTGC
TGTTGTACTGCTCCTCCCGCGGCTTTGTCTTGGCATTATGCACCTCCACGCCGTCCACGTACCAGTTGAA
CTTGACCTCAGGGTCTTCGTGGCTCACGTCCACCACCACGCATGTGACCTCAGGGGTCCGGGAGATCATG
AGGGTGTCCTTGGGTTTTGGGGGGAAGAGGAAGACTGACGGTCCCCCCAGGAGTTCAGGTGCTGGGCACG
GTGGGCATGTGTGAGTTTTGTCAGGCGCGCCACCCTTACGACGTGAATCTGCTGCCACAGAATGGTGCCC
GG
